Addgene plasmid #14647: pcDNA3 CDK7 HA (P#633)
Depositing lab: Matija Peterlin. Depositing organization: University of California, San Francisco (UCSF). Publication: c-Myc recruits P-TEFb for transcription, cellular proliferation and apoptosis. Kanazawa S, Soucek L, Evan G, Okamoto T, Peterlin BM. Oncogene. 2003 Aug 28. 22(36):5707-11. 10.1038/sj.onc.1206800 PubMed 12944920.
Backbone
  Vector backbone: pcDNA3
  Backbone manufacturer: Invitrogen
  Backbone size w/o insert (bp): 5500
  Vector type: Mammalian Expression
  Selectable markers: Neomycin (select with G418)
Growth in bacteria
  Bacterial resistance: Ampicillin, 100 μg/mL
  Growth temperature: 37°C
  Growth strain: DH5alpha
  Copy number: High Copy
Gene/Insert
  Gene/Insert name: Cdk7
  Species: H. sapiens (human)
  Entrez Gene: CDK7 (a.k.a. CAK, CAK1, CDKN7, HCAK, MO15, STK1, p39MO15)
  Tag / fusion protein: HA (C terminal on insert)
  Cloning method: Restriction Enzyme; 5′ cloning site EcoRI (not destroyed); 3′ cloning site XhoI (not destroyed)
  Sequencing primers: 5′ T7
Terms and licenses: Academic/Nonprofit Terms; Industry Terms: Not Available to Industry
How to cite: pcDNA3 CDK7 HA (P#633) was a gift from Matija Peterlin (Addgene plasmid # 14647 ; http://n2t.net/addgene:14647 ; RRID:Addgene_14647)
