[The description below was written by a language model from this plasmid's Addgene catalogue record and pLannotate feature annotations shown in this document.]
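Description:
pcDNA3 CDK7 HA (P#633) is a mammalian expression plasmid built on the Invitrogen pcDNA3 backbone and carrying human CDK7 with a C-terminal HA epitope tag. The sequenced record is about 6.5 kb, consistent with a roughly 1 kb insert cloned between the EcoRI and XhoI sites of the 5.5 kb vector. In bacteria it replicates from a high-copy ColE1/pUC-type origin and is selected with ampicillin through the β-lactamase gene. An f1 origin is also present, allowing single-stranded DNA production. For stable selection in mammalian cells, an SV40 early promoter drives the neomycin phosphotransferase gene, terminated by an SV40 polyadenylation signal, conferring G418 resistance.

The expression cassette uses the human cytomegalovirus immediate-early enhancer and promoter to drive strong constitutive transcription of the CDK7 open reading frame, which is followed by the HA tag and the bovine growth hormone polyadenylation signal. The annotation software labels the tag as a fragment of a 3xHA element, and its short length fits the single HA tag recorded in the catalogue. T7 and SP6 phage promoters flank the insert and can serve for in vitro transcription or as sequencing primer sites. Short hits annotated as HIV-1 LTR, ble, lacI and bom fragments appear to be backbone remnants or partial matches rather than functional elements.

CDK7 is the serine/threonine kinase also known as CAK or MO15, acting in both cell-cycle control and RNA polymerase II transcription. The HA tag allows the expressed protein to be detected or immunoprecipitated in transfected cells. The associated publication concerns c-Myc recruitment of P-TEFb in transcription, proliferation and apoptosis, although the record does not state the plasmid's specific role in that study.
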