Features (pLannotate 1.2.2; 22 found; start..end, strand, type, name):
    154..533     +  enhancer       CMV enhancer: human cytomegalovirus immediate early enhancer
    534..737     +  promoter       CMV promoter: human cytomegalovirus (CMV) immediate early promoter
    733..766     +  LTR            5' LTR (truncated) (fragment): truncated 5' long terminal repeat (LTR) from HIV-1
    782..800     +  promoter       T7 promoter: promoter for bacteriophage T7 RNA polymerase
    863..1900    +  CDS            CDK7: CDK7_HUMAN - Also known as CAK, CAK1, CDKN7, MO15, STK1. Experimental evidence at protein level: Swiss-Prot protein existence level 1. Serine/threonine kinase involved in cell cycle control and in RNA polymerase II-mediated RNA transcription. Cyclin-dependent kinases (CDKs) are activated by the binding to a cyclin and mediate the progression through the cell cycle. Each different complex controls a specific transition between 2 subsequent phases in the cell cycle. Required for both activation and complex formation of CDK1/cyclin-B during G2-M transition, and for activation of CDK2/cyclins duri
   1910..1937    +  CDS            3xHA (fragment): three tandem HA epitope tags
   1985..2003    -  promoter       SP6 promoter: promoter for bacteriophage SP6 RNA polymerase
   2029..2253    +  polyA_signal   bGH poly(A) signal: bovine growth hormone polyadenylation signal
   2257..2278    +  promoter       SV40 promoter (fragment): SV40 enhancer and early promoter
   2299..2727    +  rep_origin     f1 ori (sequence partly withheld): f1 bacteriophage origin of replication; arrow indicates direction of (+) strand synthesis
   2741..3070    +  promoter       SV40 promoter: SV40 enhancer and early promoter
   3137..3928    +  CDS            neo: KKA2_KLEPN - Also known as kan, nptII. Experimental evidence at protein level: Swiss-Prot protein existence level 1. Resistance to kanamycin, neomycin, paromomycin, ribostamycin, butirosin and gentamicin B. From Klebsiella pneumoniae.
   3952..4110    +  CDS            ble (fragment): BLE_KLEPN - Experimental evidence at protein level: Swiss-Prot protein existence level 1. Binding protein with a strong affinity to the bleomycin family of antibiotics. Binds to CL990; an antimitotic-antibiotic compound. From Klebsiella pneumoniae.
   4105..4226    +  polyA_signal   SV40 poly(A) signal: SV40 polyadenylation signal
   4299..4315    -  protein_bind   lac operator: The lac repressor binds to the lac operator to inhibit transcription in E. coli. This inhibition can be relieved by adding lactose or isopropyl-β-D-thiogalactopyranoside (IPTG). lac repressor encoded by lacI
   4323..4353    -  promoter       lac promoter: promoter for the E. coli lac operon
   4368..4389    -  protein_bind   CAP binding site: CAP binding activates transcription in the presence of cAMP. E. coli catabolite activator protein
   4402..4494    -  CDS            lacI (fragment): lac repressor; lacI; The lac repressor binds to the lac operator to inhibit transcription in E. coli. This inhibition can be relieved by adding lactose or isopropyl-β-D-thiogalactopyranoside (IPTG).
   4677..5265    -  rep_origin     ori: high-copy-number ColE1/pMB1/pBR322/pUC origin of replication
   5436..6296    -  CDS            AmpR: β-lactamase; bla; confers resistance to ampicillin, carbenicillin, and related antibiotics
   6297..6401    -  promoter       AmpR promoter: bla
   6460..6512    -  misc_feature   bom (fragment): basis of mobility region from pBR322
>Addgene plasmid #14647 | pcDNA3 CDK7 HA (P#633) | addgene full sequence | sequence record 421236 | Addgene NGS Result
TGCTCCCTGCTTGTGTGTTGGAGGTCGCTGAGTAGTGCGCGAGCAAAATTTAAGCTACAACAAGGCAAGG
CTTGACCGACAATTGCATGAAGAATCTGCTTAGGGTTAGGCGTTTTGCGCTGCTTCGCGATGTACGGGCC
AGATATACGCGTTGACATTGATTATTGACTAGTTATTAATAGTAATCAATTACGGGGTCATTAGTTCATA
GCCCATATATGGAGTTCCGCGTTACATAACTTACGGTAAATGGCCCGCCTGGCTGACCGCCCAACGACCC
CCGCCCATTGACGTCAATAATGACGTATGTTCCCATAGTAACGCCAATAGGGACTTTCCATTGACGTCAA
TGGGTGGAGTATTTACGGTAAACTGCCCACTTGGCAGTACATCAAGTGTATCATATGCCAAGTACGCCCC
CTATTGACGTCAATGACGGTAAATGGCCCGCCTGGCATTATGCCCAGTACATGACCTTATGGGACTTTCC
TACTTGGCAGTACATCTACGTATTAGTCATCGCTATTACCATGGTGATGCGGTTTTGGCAGTACATCAAT
GGGCGTGGATAGCGGTTTGACTCACGGGGATTTCCAAGTCTCCACCCCATTGACGTCAATGGGAGTTTGT
TTTGGCACCAAAATCAACGGGACTTTCCAAAATGTCGTAACAACTCCGCCCCATTGACGCAAATGGGCGG
TAGGCGTGTACGGTGGGAGGTCTATATAAGCAGAGCTCTCTGGCTAACTAGAGAACCCACTGCTTACTGG
CTTATCGAAATTAATACGACTCACTATAGGGAGACCCAAGCTTGGTACCGAGCTCGGATCCACTAGTAAC
GGCCGCCAGTGTGCTGGAATTCATGGCTCTGGACGTGAAGTCTCGGGCAAAGCGTTATGAGAAGCTGGAC
TTCCTTGGGGAGGGACAGTTTGCCACCGTTTACAAGGCCAGAGATAAGAACACCAACCAAATTGTCGCCA
TTAAGAAAATCAAACTTGGACATAGATCAGAAGCTAAAGATGGTATAAATAGAACCGCCTTAAGAGAGAT
AAAATTATTACAGGAGCTAAGTCATCCAAATATAATTGGTCTCCTTGATGCTTTTGGACATAAATCTAAT
ATTAGCCTTGTCTTTGATTTTATGGAAACTGATCTAGAGGTTATAATAAAGGATAATAGTCTTGTGCTGA
CACCATCACACATCAAAGCCTACATGTTGATGACTCTTCAAGGATTAGAATATTTACATCAACATTGGAT
CCTACATAGGGATCTGAAACCAAACAACTTGTTGCTAGATGAAAATGGAGTTCTAAAACTGGCAGATTTT
GGCCTGGCCAAATCTTTTGGGAGCCCCAATAGAGCTTATACACATCAGGTTGTAACCAGGTGGTATCGGG
CCCCCGAGTTACTATTTGGAGCTAGGATGTATGGTGTAGGTGTGGACATGTGGGCTGTTGGCTGTATATT
AGCAGAGTTACTTCTAAGGGTTCCTTTTTTGCCAGGAGATTCAGACCTTGATCAGCTAACAAGAATATTT
GAAACTTTGGGCACACCAACTGAGGAACAGTGGCCGGACATGTGTAGTCTTCCAGATTATGTGACATTTA
AGAGTTTCCCTGGAATACCTTTGCATCACATCTTCAGTGCAGCAGGAGACGACTTACTAGATCTCATACA
AGGCTTATTCTTATTTAATCCATGTGCTCGAATTACGGCCACACAGGCACTGAAAATGAAGTATTTCAGT
AATCGGCCAGGGCCAACACCTGGATGTCAGCTGCCAAGACCAAACTGTCCAGTGGAAACCTTAAAGGAGC
AATCAAATCCAGCTTTGGCAATAAAAAGGAAAAGAACAGAGGCCTTAGAACAAGGAGGATTGCCCAAGAA
ACTAATTTTTTCCATGGCCTACCCATATGATGTTCCAGATTACGCTTCTTTGGGTCCAGGGCCTTAACTC
GAGCATGCATCTAGAGGGCCCTATTCTATAGTGTCACCTAAATGCTAGAGCTCGCTGATCAGCCTCGACT
GTGCCTTCTAGTTGCCAGCCATCTGTTGTTTGCCCCTCCCCCGTGCCTTCCTTGACCCTGGAAGGTGCCA
CTCCCACTGTCCTTTCCTAATAAAATGAGGAAATTGCATCGCATTGTCTGAGTAGGTGTCATTCTATTCT
GGGGGGTGGGGTGGGGCAGGACAGCAAGGGGGAGGATTGGGAAGACAATAGCAGGCATGCTGGGGATGCG
GTGGGCTCTATGGCTTCTGAGGCGGAAAGAACCAGCTGGGGCTCTAGGGGGTATCCCC
[124 nt withheld, positions 2299-2422]
C
[91 nt withheld, positions 2424-2514]
A
[49 nt withheld, positions 2516-2564]
CCTTTGACGTTGGAGTCCACGTTCTTT
[37 nt withheld, positions 2592-2628]
ACCCTATCTCGGTCTATTCTTTTGATTTATAAGGGATTTTGCCGATTTCGGCCTATTGGTTAAAAAATGA
GCTGATTTAACAAAAATTTAACGCGAATTAATTCTGTGGAATGTGTGTCAGTTAGGGTGTGGAAAGTCCC
CAGGCTCCCCAGCAGGCAGAAGTATGCAAAGCATGCATCTCAATTAGTCAGCAACCAGGTGTGGAAAGTC
CCCAGGCTCCCCAGCAGGCAGAAGTATGCAAAGCATGCATCTCAATTAGTCAGCAACCATAGTCCCGCCC
CTAACTCCGCCCATCCCGCCCCTAACTCCGCCCAGTTCCGCCCATTCTCCGCCCCATGGCTGACTAATTT
TTTTTATTTATGCAGAGGCCGAGGCCGCCTCTGCCTCTGAGCTATTCCAGAAGTAGTGAGGAGGCTTTTT
TGGAGGCCTAGGCTTTTGCAAAAAGCTCCCGGGAGCTTGTATATCCATTTTCGGATCTGATCAAGAGACA
GGATGAGGATCGTTTCGCATGATTGAACAAGATGGATTGCACGCAGGTTCTCCGGCCGCTTGGGTGGAGA
GGCTATTCGGCTATGACTGGGCACAACAGACAATCGGCTGCTCTGATGCCGCCGTGTTCCGGCTGTCAGC
GCAGGGGCGCCCGGTTCTTTTTGTCAAGACCGACCTGTCCGGTGCCCTGAATGAACTGCAGGACGAGGCA
GCGCGGCTATCGTGGCTGGCCACGACGGGCGTTCCTTGCGCAGCTGTGCTCGACGTTGTCACTGAAGCGG
GAAGGGACTGGCTGCTATTGGGCGAAGTGCCGGGGCAGGATCTCCTGTCATCTCACCTTGCTCCTGCCGA
GAAAGTATCCATCATGGCTGATGCAATGCGGCGGCTGCATACGCTTGATCCGGCTACCTGCCCATTCGAC
CACCAAGCGAAACATCGCATCGAGCGAGCACGTACTCGGATGGAAGCCGGTCTTGTCGATCAGGATGATC
TGGACGAAGAGCATCAGGGGCTCGCGCCAGCCGAACTGTTCGCCAGGCTCAAGGCGCGCATGCCCGACGG
CGAGGATCTCGTCGTGACCCATGGCGATGCCTGCTTGCCGAATATCATGGTGGAAAATGGCCGCTTTTCT
GGATTCATCGACTGTGGCCGGCTGGGTGTGGCGGACCGCTATCAGGACATAGCGTTGGCTACCCGTGATA
TTGCTGAAGAGCTTGGCGGCGAATGGGCTGACCGCTTCCTCGTGCTTTACGGTATCGCCGCTCCCGATTC
GCAGCGCATCGCCTTCTATCGCCTTCTTGACGAGTTCTTCTGAGCGGGACTCTGGGGTTCGAAATGACCG
ACCAAGCGACGCCCAACCTGCCATCACGAGATTTCGATTCCACCGCCGCCTTCTATGAAAGGTTGGGCTT
CGGAATCGTTTTCCGGGACGCCGGCTGGATGATCCTCCAGCGCGGGGATCTCATGCTGGAGTTCTTCGCC
CACCCCAACTTGTTTATTGCAGCTTATAATGGTTACAAATAAAGCAATAGCATCACAAATTTCACAAATA
AAGCATTTTTTTCACTGCATTCTAGTTGTGGTTTGTCCAAACTCATCAATGTATCTTATCATGTCTGTAT
ACCGTCGACCTCTAGCTAGAGCTTGGCGTAATCATGGTCATAGCTGTTTCCTGTGTGAAATTGTTATCCG
CTCACAATTCCACACAACATACGAGCCGGAAGCATAAAGTGTAAAGCCTGGGGTGCCTAATGAGTGAGCT
AACTCACATTAATTGCGTTGCGCTCACTGCCCGCTTTCCAGTCGGGAAACCTGTCGTGCCAGCTGCATTA
ATGAATCGGCCAACGCGCGGGGAGAGGCGGTTTGCGTATTGGGCGCTCTTCCGCTTCCTCGCTCACTGAC
TCGCTGCGCTCGGTCGTTCGGCTGCGGCGAGCGGTATCAGCTCACTCAAAGGCGGTAATACGGTTATCCA
CAGAATCAGGGGATAACGCAGGAAAGAACATGTGAGCAAAAGGCCAGCAAAAGGCCAGGAACCGTAAAAA
GGCCGCGTTGCTGGCGTTTTTCCATAGGCTCCGCCCCCCTGACGAGCATCACAAAAATCGACGCTCAAGT
CAGAGGTGGCGAAACCCGACAGGACTATAAAGATACCAGGCGTTTCCCCCTGGAAGCTCCCTCGTGCGCT
CTCCTGTTCCGACCCTGCCGCTTACCGGATACCTGTCCGCCTTTCTCCCTTCGGGAAGCGTGGCGCTTTC
TCATAGCTCACGCTGTAGGTATCTCAGTTCGGTGTAGGTCGTTCGCTCCAAGCTGGGCTGTGTGCACGAA
CCCCCCGTTCAGCCCGACCGCTGCGCCTTATCCGGTAACTATCGTCTTGAGTCCAACCCGGTAAGACACG
ACTTATCGCCACTGGCAGCAGCCACTGGTAACAGGATTAGCAGAGCGAGGTATGTAGGCGGTGCTACAGA
GTTCTTGAAGTGGTGGCCTAACTACGGCTACACTAGAAGAACAGTATTTGGTATCTGCGCTCTGCTGAAG
CCAGTTACCTTCGGAAAAAGAGTTGGTAGCTCTTGATCCGGCAAACAAACCACCGCTGGTAGCGGTGGTT
TTTTTGTTTGCAAGCAGCAGATTACGCGCAGAAAAAAAGGATCTCAAGAAGATCCTTTGATCTTTTCTAC
GGGGTCTGACGCTCAGTGGAACGAAAACTCACGTTAAGGGATTTTGGTCATGAGATTATCAAAAAGGATC
TTCACCTAGATCCTTTTAAATTAAAAATGAAGTTTTAAATCAATCTAAAGTATATATGAGTAAACTTGGT
CTGACAGTTACCAATGCTTAATCAGTGAGGCACCTATCTCAGCGATCTGTCTATTTCGTTCATCCATAGT
TGCCTGACTCCCCGTCGTGTAGATAACTACGATACGGGAGGGCTTACCATCTGGCCCCAGTGCTGCAATG
ATACCGCGAGACCCACGCTCACCGGCTCCAGATTTATCAGCAATAAACCAGCCAGCCGGAAGGGCCGAGC
GCAGAAGTGGTCCTGCAACTTTATCCGCCTCCATCCAGTCTATTAATTGTTGCCGGGAAGCTAGAGTAAG
TAGTTCGCCAGTTAATAGTTTGCGCAACGTTGTTGCCATTGCTACAGGCATCGTGGTGTCACGCTCGTCG
TTTGGTATGGCTTCATTCAGCTCCGGTTCCCAACGATCAAGGCGAGTTACATGATCCCCCATGTTGTGCA
AAAAAGCGGTTAGCTCCTTCGGTCCTCCGATCGTTGTCAGAAGTAAGTTGGCCGCAGTGTTATCACTCAT
GGTTATGGCAGCACTGCATAATTCTCTTACTGTCATGCCATCCGTAAGATGCTTTTCTGTGACTGGTGAG
TACTCAACCAAGTCATTCTGAGAATAGTGTATGCGGCGACCGAGTTGCTCTTGCCCGGCGTCAATACGGG
ATAATACCGCGCCACATAGCAGAACTTTAAAAGTGCTCATCATTGGAAAACGTTCTTCGGGGCGAAAACT
CTCAAGGATCTTACCGCTGTTGAGATCCAGTTCGATGTAACCCACTCGTGCACCCAACTGATCTTCAGCA
TCTTTTACTTTCACCAGCGTTTCTGGGTGAGCAAAAACAGGAAGGCAAAATGCCGCAAAAAAGGGAATAA
GGGCGACACGGAAATGTTGAATACTCATACTCTTCCTTTTTCAATATTATTGAAGCATTTATCAGGGTTA
TTGTCTCATGAGCGGATACATATTTGAATGTATTTAGAAAAATAAACAAATAGGGGTTCCGCGCACATTT
CCCCGAAAAGTGCCACCTGACGTCGACGGATCGGGAGATCTCCCGATCCCCTATGGTGCACTCTCAGTAC
AATCTGCTCTGATGCCGCATAGTTAAGCCAGTATC
