>Addgene plasmid #14647 | pcDNA3 CDK7 HA (P#633) | addgene partial sequence | sequence record 21206 | SP6 5'-ATTTAGGTGACACTATAG-3'
NAGNGCTCGAGTTAGGCCCTGGACCCAAAGAAGCGTAATCTGGAACATCATATGGGTAGGCCATGGAAAA
AATTAGTTTCTTGGGCAATCCTCCTTGTTCTAAGGCCTCTGTTCTTTTCCTTTTTATTGCCAAAGCTGGA
TTTGATTGCTCCTTTAAGGTTTCCACTGGACAGTTTGGTCTTGGCAGCTGACATCCAGGTGTTGGCCCTG
GCCGATTACTGAAATACTTCATTTTCAGTGCCTGTGTGGCCGTAATTCGAGCACATGGATTAAATAAGAA
TAAGCCTTGTATGAGATCTAGTAAGTCGTCTCCTGCTGCACTGAAGATGTGATGCAAAGGTATTCCAGGG
AAACTCTTAAATGTCACATAATCTGGAAGACTACACATGTCCGGCCACTGTTCCTCAGTTGGTGTGCCCA
AAGTTTCAAATATTCTTGTTAGCTGATCAAGGTCTGAATCTCCTGGCAAAAAAGGAACCCTTAGAAGTAA
CTCTGCTAATATACAGCCAACAGCCCACATGTCCACACCTACACCATACATCCTAGCTCCAAATAGTAAC
TCGGGGGCCCGATACCACCTGGTTACAACCTGATGTGTATAAGCTCTATTGGGGCTCCCAAAAGATTTGG
CCAGGCCAAAATCTGCCAGTTTTAGAACTCCATTTTCATCTAGCAACAAGTTGTTTGGTTTCAGATCCCT
ATGTAGGATCCAATGTTGATGTAAATATTCTAATCCNTTGAAGAGTCATCAACATGTAGGCTTTGATGTG
TGATGGTGTCAGCACAGA
